>Addgene plasmid #36948 | FLAG-Venus-pLenti6 | depositor full sequence | sequence record 46255 | FLAG-Venus-pLenti6 sequence 7611 bps
AATGTAGTCTTATGCAATACTCTTGTAGTCTTGCAACATGGTAACGATGAGTTAGCAACATGCCTTACAA
GGAGAGAAAAAGCACCGTGCATGCCGATTGGTGGAAGTAAGGTGGTACGATCGTGCCTTATTAGGAAGGC
AACAGACGGGTCTGACATGGATTGGACGAACCACTGAATTGCCGCATTGCAGAGATATTGTATTTAAGTG
CCTAGCTCGATACATAAACGGGTCTCTCTGGTTAGACCAGATCTGAGCCTGGGAGCTCTCTGGCTAACTA
GGGAACCCACTGCTTAAGCCTCAATAAAGCTTGCCTTGAGTGCTTCAAGTAGTGTGTGCCCGTCTGTTGT
GTGACTCTGGTAACTAGAGATCCCTCAGACCCTTTTAGTCAGTGTGGAAAATCTCTAGCAGTGGCGCCCG
AACAGGGACTTGAAAGCGAAAGGGAAACCAGAGGAGCTCTCTCGACGCAGGACTCGGCTTGCTGAAGCGC
GCACGGCAAGAGGCGAGGGGCGGCGACTGGTGAGTACGCCAAAAATTTTGACTAGCGGAGGCTAGAAGGA
GAGAGATGGGTGCGAGAGCGTCAGTATTAAGCGGGGGAGAATTAGATCGCGATGGGAAAAAATTCGGTTA
AGGCCAGGGGGAAAGAAAAAATATAAATTAAAACATATAGTATGGGCAAGCAGGGAGCTAGAACGATTCG
CAGTTAATCCTGGCCTGTTAGAAACATCAGAAGGCTGTAGACAAATACTGGGACAGCTACAACCATCCCT
TCAGACAGGATCAGAAGAACTTAGATCATTATATAATACAGTAGCAACCCTCTATTGTGTGCATCAAAGG
ATAGAGATAAAAGACACCAAGGAAGCTTTAGACAAGATAGAGGAAGAGCAAAACAAAAGTAAGACCACCG
CACAGCAAGCGGCCGCTGATCTTCAGACCTGGAGGAGGAGATATGAGGGACAATTGGAGAAGTGAATTAT
ATAAATATAAAGTAGTAAAAATTGAACCATTAGGAGTAGCACCCACCAAGGCAAAGAGAAGAGTGGTGCA
GAGAGAAAAAAGAGCAGTGGGAATAGGAGCTTTGTTCCTTGGGTTCTTGGGAGCAGCAGGAAGCACTATG
GGCGCAGCGTCAATGACGCTGACGGTACAGGCCAGACAATTATTGTCTGGTATAGTGCAGCAGCAGAACA
ATTTGCTGAGGGCTATTGAGGCGCAACAGCATCTGTTGCAACTCACAGTCTGGGGCATCAAGCAGCTCCA
GGCAAGAATCCTGGCTGTGGAAAGATACCTAAAGGATCAACAGCTCCTGGGGATTTGGGGTTGCTCTGGA
AAACTCATTTGCACCACTGCTGTGCCTTGGAATGCTAGTTGGAGTAATAAATCTCTGGAACAGATTTGGA
ATCACACGACCTGGATGGAGTGGGACAGAGAAATTAACAATTACACAAGCTTAATACACTCCTTAATTGA
AGAATCGCAAAACCAGCAAGAAAAGAATGAACAAGAATTATTGGAATTAGATAAATGGGCAAGTTTGTGG
AATTGGTTTAACATAACAAATTGGCTGTGGTATATAAAATTATTCATAATGATAGTAGGAGGCTTGGTAG
GTTTAAGAATAGTTTTTGCTGTACTTTCTATAGTGAATAGAGTTAGGCAGGGATATTCACCATTATCGTT
TCAGACCCACCTCCCAACCCCGAGGGGACCCGACAGGCCCGAAGGAATAGAAGAAGAAGGTGGAGAGAGA
GACAGAGACAGATCCATTCGATTAGTGAACGGATCTCGACGGTATCGATAAGCTTGGGAGTTCCGCGTTA
CATAACTTACGGTAAATGGCCCGCCTGGCTGACCGCCCAACGACCCCCGCCCATTGACGTCAATAATGAC
GTATGTTCCCATAGTAACGCCAATAGGGACTTTCCATTGACGTCAATGGGTGGAGTATTTACGGTAAACT
GCCCACTTGGCAGTACATCAAGTGTATCATATGCCAAGTACGCCCCCTATTGACGTCAATGACGGTAAAT
GGCCCGCCTGGCATTATGCCCAGTACATGACCTTATGGGACTTTCCTACTTGGCAGTACATCTACGTATT
AGTCATCGCTATTACCATGGTGATGCGGTTTTGGCAGTACATCAATGGGCGTGGATAGCGGTTTGACTCA
CGGGGATTTCCAAGTCTCCACCCCATTGACGTCAATGGGAGTTTGTTTTGGCACCAAAATCAACGGGACT
TTCCAAAATGTCGTAACAACTCCGCCCCATTGACGCAAATGGGCGGTAGGCGTGTACGGTGGGAGGTCTA
TATAAGCAGAGCTCGTTTAGTGAACCGTCAGATCGCCTGGAGACGCCATCCACGCTGTTTTGACCTCCAT
AGAAGACACCGACTCTAGCCCACCATGGACTACAAAGACGATGACGATAAAGGGCCCTCTAGAATGGTGA
GCAAGGGCGAGGAGCTGTTCACCGGGGTGGTGCCCATCCTGGTCGAGCTGGACGGCGACGTAAACGGCCA
CAAGTTCAGCGTGTCCGGCGAGGGCGAGGGCGATGCCACCTACGGCAAGCTGACCCTGAAGCTGATCTGC
ACCACCGGCAAGCTGCCCGTGCCCTGGCCCACCCTCGTGACCACCCTGGGCTACGGCCTGCAGTGCTTCG
CCCGCTACCCCGACCACATGAAGCAGCACGACTTCTTCAAGTCCGCCATGCCCGAAGGCTACGTCCAGGA
GCGCACCATCTTCTTCAAGGACGACGGCAACTACAAGACCCGCGCCGAGGTGAAGTTCGAGGGCGACACC
CTGGTGAACCGCATCGAGCTGAAGGGCATCGACTTCAAGGAGGACGGCAACATCCTGGGGCACAAGCTGG
AGTACAACTACAACAGCCACAACGTCTATATCACCGCCGACAAGCAGAAGAACGGCATCAAGGCCAACTT
CAAGATCCGCCACAACATCGAGGACGGCGGCGTGCAGCTCGCCGACCACTACCAGCAGAACACCCCCATC
GGCGACGGCCCCGTGCTGCTGCCCGACAACCACTACCTGAGCTACCAGTCCGCCCTGAGCAAAGACCCCA
ACGAGAAGCGCGATCACATGGTCCTGCTGGAGTTCGTGACCGCCGCCGGGATCACTCTCGGCATGGACGA
GCTGTACATAAGGATCCCGGTTAGTAATGAGTTTGGAATTAATTCTGTGGAATGTGTGTCAGTTAGGGTG
TGGAAAGTCCCCAGGCTCCCCAGCAGGCAGAAGTATGCAAAGCATGCATCTCAATTAGTCAGCAACCAGG
TGTGGAAAGTCCCCAGGCTCCCCAGCAGGCAGAAGTATGCAAAGCATGCATCTCAATTAGTCAGCAACCA
TAGTCCCGCCCCTAACTCCGCCCATCCCGCCCCTAACTCCGCCCAGTTCCGCCCATTCTCCGCCCCATGG
CTGACTAATTTTTTTTATTTATGCAGAGGCCGAGGCCGCCTCTGCCTCTGAGCTATTCCAGAAGTAGTGA
GGAGGCTTTTTTGGAGGCCTAGGCTTTTGCAAAAAGCTCCCGGGAGCTTGTATATCCATTTTCGGATCTG
ATCAGCACGTGTTGACAATTAATCATCGGCATAGTATATCGGCATAGTATAATACGACAAGGTGAGGAAC
TAAACCATGGCCAAGCCTTTGTCTCAAGAAGAATCCACCCTCATTGAAAGAGCAACGGCTACAATCAACA
GCATCCCCATCTCTGAAGACTACAGCGTCGCCAGCGCAGCTCTCTCTAGCGACGGCCGCATCTTCACTGG
TGTCAATGTATATCATTTTACTGGGGGACCTTGTGCAGAACTCGTGGTGCTGGGCACTGCTGCTGCTGCG
GCAGCTGGCAACCTGACTTGTATCGTCGCGATCGGAAATGAGAACAGGGGCATCTTGAGCCCCTGCGGAC
GGTGCCGACAGGTGCTTCTCGATCTGCATCCTGGGATCAAAGCCATAGTGAAGGACAGTGATGGACAGCC
GACGGCAGTTGGGATTCGTGAATTGCTGCCCTCTGGTTATGTGTGGGAGGGCTAAGCACAATTCGAGCTC
GGTACCTTTAAGACCAATGACTTACAAGGCAGCTGTAGATCTTAGCCACTTTTTAAAAGAAAAGGGGGGA
CTGGAAGGGCTAATTCACTCCCAACGAAGACAAGATCTGCTTTTTGCTTGTACTGGGTCTCTCTGGTTAG
ACCAGATCTGAGCCTGGGAGCTCTCTGGCTAACTAGGGAACCCACTGCTTAAGCCTCAATAAAGCTTGCC
TTGAGTGCTTCAAGTAGTGTGTGCCCGTCTGTTGTGTGACTCTGGTAACTAGAGATCCCTCAGACCCTTT
TAGTCAGTGTGGAAAATCTCTAGCAGTAGTAGTTCATGTCATCTTATTATTCAGTATTTATAACTTGCAA
AGAAATGAATATCAGAGAGTGAGAGGAACTTGTTTATTGCAGCTTATAATGGTTACAAATAAAGCAATAG
CATCACAAATTTCACAAATAAAGCATTTTTTTCACTGCATTCTAGTTGTGGTTTGTCCAAACTCATCAAT
GTATCTTATCATGTCTGGCTCTAGCTATCCCGCCCCTAACTCCGCCCATCCCGCCCCTAACTCCGCCCAG
TTCCGCCCATTCTCCGCCCCATGGCTGACTAATTTTTTTTATTTATGCAGAGGCCGAGGCCGCCTCGGCC
TCTGAGCTATTCCAGAAGTAGTGAGGAGGCTTTTTTGGAGGCCTAGGGACGTACCCAATTCGCCCTATAG
TGAGTCGTATTACGCGCGCTCACTGGCCGTCGTTTTACAACGTCGTGACTGGGAAAACCCTGGCGTTACC
CAACTTAATCGCCTTGCAGCACATCCCCCTTTCGCCAGCTGGCGTAATAGCGAAGAGGCCCGCACCGATC
GCCCTTCCCAACAGTTGCGCAGCCTGAATGGCGAATGGG
[124 nt withheld, positions 4940-5063]
C
[91 nt withheld, positions 5065-5155]
A
[49 nt withheld, positions 5157-5205]
CCTTTGACGTTGGAGTCCACGTTCTTT
[37 nt withheld, positions 5233-5269]
ACCCTATCTCGGTCTATTCTTTTGATTTATAAGGGATTTTGCCGATTTCGGCCTATTGGTTAAAAAATGA
GCTGATTTAACAAAAATTTAACGCGAATTTTAACAAAATATTAACGCTTACAATTTAGGTGGCACTTTTC
GGGGAAATGTGCGCGGAACCCCTATTTGTTTATTTTTCTAAATACATTCAAATATGTATCCGCTCATGAG
ACAATAACCCTGATAAATGCTTCAATAATATTGAAAAAGGAAGAGTATGAGTATTCAACATTTCCGTGTC
GCCCTTATTCCCTTTTTTGCGGCATTTTGCCTTCCTGTTTTTGCTCACCCAGAAACGCTGGTGAAAGTAA
AAGATGCTGAAGATCAGTTGGGTGCACGAGTGGGTTACATCGAACTGGATCTCAACAGCGGTAAGATCCT
TGAGAGTTTTCGCCCCGAAGAACGTTTTCCAATGATGAGCACTTTTAAAGTTCTGCTATGTGGCGCGGTA
TTATCCCGTATTGACGCCGGGCAAGAGCAACTCGGTCGCCGCATACACTATTCTCAGAATGACTTGGTTG
AGTACTCACCAGTCACAGAAAAGCATCTTACGGATGGCATGACAGTAAGAGAATTATGCAGTGCTGCCAT
AACCATGAGTGATAACACTGCGGCCAACTTACTTCTGACAACGATCGGAGGACCGAAGGAGCTAACCGCT
TTTTTGCACAACATGGGGGATCATGTAACTCGCCTTGATCGTTGGGAACCGGAGCTGAATGAAGCCATAC
CAAACGACGAGCGTGACACCACGATGCCTGTAGCAATGGCAACAACGTTGCGCAAACTATTAACTGGCGA
ACTACTTACTCTAGCTTCCCGGCAACAATTAATAGACTGGATGGAGGCGGATAAAGTTGCAGGACCACTT
CTGCGCTCGGCCCTTCCGGCTGGCTGGTTTATTGCTGATAAATCTGGAGCCGGTGAGCGTGGGTCTCGCG
GTATCATTGCAGCACTGGGGCCAGATGGTAAGCCCTCCCGTATCGTAGTTATCTACACGACGGGGAGTCA
GGCAACTATGGATGAACGAAATAGACAGATCGCTGAGATAGGTGCCTCACTGATTAAGCATTGGTAACTG
TCAGACCAAGTTTACTCATATATACTTTAGATTGATTTAAAACTTCATTTTTAATTTAAAAGGATCTAGG
TGAAGATCCTTTTTGATAATCTCATGACCAAAATCCCTTAACGTGAGTTTTCGTTCCACTGAGCGTCAGA
CCCCGTAGAAAAGATCAAAGGATCTTCTTGAGATCCTTTTTTTCTGCGCGTAATCTGCTGCTTGCAAACA
AAAAAACCACCGCTACCAGCGGTGGTTTGTTTGCCGGATCAAGAGCTACCAACTCTTTTTCCGAAGGTAA
CTGGCTTCAGCAGAGCGCAGATACCAAATACTGTTCTTCTAGTGTAGCCGTAGTTAGGCCACCACTTCAA
GAACTCTGTAGCACCGCCTACATACCTCGCTCTGCTAATCCTGTTACCAGTGGCTGCTGCCAGTGGCGAT
AAGTCGTGTCTTACCGGGTTGGACTCAAGACGATAGTTACCGGATAAGGCGCAGCGGTCGGGCTGAACGG
GGGGTTCGTGCACACAGCCCAGCTTGGAGCGAACGACCTACACCGAACTGAGATACCTACAGCGTGAGCT
ATGAGAAAGCGCCACGCTTCCCGAAGGGAGAAAGGCGGACAGGTATCCGGTAAGCGGCAGGGTCGGAACA
GGAGAGCGCACGAGGGAGCTTCCAGGGGGAAACGCCTGGTATCTTTATAGTCCTGTCGGGTTTCGCCACC
TCTGACTTGAGCGTCGATTTTTGTGATGCTCGTCAGGGGGGCGGAGCCTATGGAAAAACGCCAGCAACGC
GGCCTTTTTACGGTTCCTGGCCTTTTGCTGGCCTTTTGCTCACATGTTCTTTCCTGCGTTATCCCCTGAT
TCTGTGGATAACCGTATTACCGCCTTTGAGTGAGCTGATACCGCTCGCCGCAGCCGAACGACCGAGCGCA
GCGAGTCAGTGAGCGAGGAAGCGGAAGAGCGCCCAATACGCAAACCGCCTCTCCCCGCGCGTTGGCCGAT
TCATTAATGCAGCTGGCACGACAGGTTTCCCGACTGGAAAGCGGGCAGTGAGCGCAACGCAATTAATGTG
AGTTAGCTCACTCATTAGGCACCCCAGGCTTTACACTTTATGCTTCCGGCTCGTATGTTGTGTGGAATTG
TGAGCGGATAACAATTTCACACAGGAAACAGCTATGACCATGATTACGCCAAGCGCGCAATTAACCCTCA
CTAAAGGGAACAAAAGCTGGAGCTGCAAGCTT
Features (pLannotate 1.2.2; 29 found; start..end, strand, type, name):
      3..229     +  promoter       RSV promoter: Rous sarcoma virus enhancer/promoter
    230..410     +  LTR            5' LTR (truncated): truncated 5' long terminal repeat (LTR) from HIV-1
    457..582     +  misc_feature   HIV-1 Ψ: packaging signal of human immunodeficiency virus type 1
    566..929     +  CDS            HIV-1 gag (fragment): gag protein from human immunodeficiency virus 1; gag
   1075..1308    +  misc_feature   RRE: The Rev response element (RRE) of HIV-1 allows for Rev-dependent mRNA export from the nucleus to the cytoplasm.
   1685..1785    +  CDS            Rev (fragment): human immunodeficiency virus 1 (HIV-1) Rev protein; rev; enhances nuclear export of unspliced and incompletely spliced viral mRNAs
   1786..1806    -  misc_feature   MCS (fragment): pBluescript multiple cloning site
   1816..2119    +  enhancer       CMV enhancer: human cytomegalovirus immediate early enhancer
   2120..2323    +  promoter       CMV promoter: human cytomegalovirus (CMV) immediate early promoter
   2407..2431    +  CDS            3xFLAG (fragment): three tandem FLAG® epitope tags
   2444..3157    +  CDS            Venus: Venus is a basic (constitutively fluorescent) yellow fluorescent protein published in 2002, derived from Aequorea victoria. It is reported to be a rapidly-maturing weak dimer with moderate acid sensitivity.
   3204..3533    +  promoter       SV40 promoter: SV40 enhancer and early promoter
   3581..3628    +  promoter       EM7 promoter: synthetic bacterial promoter&nbsp
   3647..4045    +  CDS            BSD: blasticidin S deaminase; Aspergillus terreus BSD; confers resistance to blasticidin
   4062..4130    +  CDS            nef (fragment): NEF_HV1Z2 - Experimental evidence at protein level: Swiss-Prot protein existence level 1. Extracellular Nef protein targets CD4(+) T-lymphocytes for apoptosis by interacting with CXCR4 surface receptors. From Human immunodeficiency virus type 1 group M subtype D (isolate Z2/CDC-Z34) (HIV-1).
   4132..4365    +  LTR            3' LTR (ΔU3): self-inactivating 3' long terminal repeat (LTR) from HIV-1
   4437..4558    +  polyA_signal   SV40 poly(A) signal: SV40 polyadenylation signal
   4598..4733    +  rep_origin     SV40 ori: SV40 origin of replication
   4754..4772    -  promoter       T7 promoter: promoter for bacteriophage T7 RNA polymerase
   4780..4935    +  CDS            lacZα (fragment): LacZα fragment of β-galactosidase; lacZ fragment
   4940..5368    +  rep_origin     f1 ori (sequence partly withheld): f1 bacteriophage origin of replication; arrow indicates direction of (+) strand synthesis
   5421..5525    +  promoter       AmpR promoter: bla
   5526..6386    +  CDS            AmpR: β-lactamase; bla; confers resistance to ampicillin, carbenicillin, and related antibiotics
   6557..7145    +  rep_origin     ori: high-copy-number ColE1/pMB1/pBR322/pUC origin of replication
   7328..7420    +  CDS            lacI (fragment): lac repressor; lacI; The lac repressor binds to the lac operator to inhibit transcription in E. coli. This inhibition can be relieved by adding lactose or isopropyl-β-D-thiogalactopyranoside (IPTG).
   7433..7454    +  protein_bind   CAP binding site: CAP binding activates transcription in the presence of cAMP. E. coli catabolite activator protein
   7469..7499    +  promoter       lac promoter: promoter for the E. coli lac operon
   7507..7523    +  protein_bind   lac operator: The lac repressor binds to the lac operator to inhibit transcription in E. coli. This inhibition can be relieved by adding lactose or isopropyl-β-D-thiogalactopyranoside (IPTG). lac repressor encoded by lacI
   7568..7586    +  promoter       T3 promoter: promoter for bacteriophage T3 RNA polymerase
