[The description below was written by a language model from this plasmid's Addgene catalogue record and pLannotate feature annotations shown in this document.]
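Description:
FLAG-Venus-pLenti6 is a lentiviral mammalian expression plasmid of about 7.6 kb built on the Invitrogen pLenti6 backbone. According to the record, the original pLenti6-V5 Gateway LacZ vector was modified by removing the lacZ ORF, the attR sites and the V5 tag and replacing them with a FLAG-tagged ORF. It is maintained in E. coli through a high-copy ColE1/pUC-type origin with ampicillin resistance (AmpR). An f1 origin and remnants of a pBluescript-type lac region, with flanking T3 and T7 promoters, are also present.

The viral portion is a self-inactivating HIV-1 design. A chimeric RSV promoter fused to a truncated 5' LTR drives genomic RNA production in packaging cells. It is followed by the Ψ packaging signal, a gag fragment and the Rev response element for Rev-dependent nuclear export, and the transfer cassette ends in a ΔU3 3' LTR with a downstream SV40 poly(A) signal. Between the LTRs, the CMV enhancer/promoter expresses Venus, a rapidly maturing yellow fluorescent variant of Aequorea victoria GFP/EYFP carrying the listed substitutions, with an N-terminal FLAG epitope. The annotation detects this epitope as a short match to a 3xFLAG sequence. The insert sits between XbaI and BamHI sites, which are retained. Downstream, tandem SV40 and EM7 promoters drive blasticidin S deaminase, allowing blasticidin selection of transduced mammalian cells.

The record does not state a specific purpose. The design allows stable expression of a fluorescent, epitope-tagged protein in transduced cells, which would suit use as a control alongside other FLAG-tagged constructs in the same backbone.
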