Addgene plasmid #36948: FLAG-Venus-pLenti6
Depositing lab: William Kaelin. Depositing organization: Dana-Farber Cancer Institute. Publication: Transformation by the (R)-enantiomer of 2-hydroxyglutarate linked to EGLN activation. Koivunen P, Lee S, Duncan CG, Lopez G, Lu G, Ramkissoon S, Losman JA, Joensuu P, Bergmann U, Gross S, Travins J, Weiss S, Looper R, Ligon KL, Verhaak RG, Yan H, Kaelin WG Jr. Nature. 2012 Feb 15;483(7390):484-8. doi: 10.1038/nature10898. PubMed 22343896.
Backbone
  Vector backbone: pLenti6
  Backbone manufacturer: Invitrogen
  Backbone size w/o insert (bp): 6887
  Total vector size (bp): 7611
  Modifications to backbone: the plenti6-V5 GW LacZ backbone of Invitrogen was modified to delete the original lacz ORF as well as attR sites and V5-tag and replaced with the Flag-ORF
  Vector type: Mammalian Expression, Lentiviral
  Selectable markers: Blasticidin
Growth in bacteria
  Bacterial resistance: Ampicillin, 100 μg/mL
  Growth temperature: 37°C
  Growth strain: Stbl3
  Copy number: High Copy
Gene/Insert
  Gene/Insert name: Venus (EYFP) (alt name: EYFP)
  Species: Aequorea victoria
  Insert size (bp): 724
  Mutation: -F46L/F64L/V68L/M153T/V163A/S175G
  Promoter: CMV
  Tag / fusion protein: FLAG (N terminal on backbone)
  Cloning method: Restriction Enzyme; 5′ cloning site Xba I (not destroyed); 3′ cloning site BamH I (not destroyed)
  Sequencing primers: 5′ CMV-forward; 3′ ACACCTGGTTGCTGACTAAT
Resource information
  A portion of this plasmid was derived from a plasmid made by: received at Bunrham Institute; received from A. Miyawaki, Riken, Japan; original publication: Nagai T., Ibata K., Park E. S., Kubota M., Mikoshiba K., Miyawaki A.(2002) Nat. Biotechnol. 20:87–90.
Terms and licenses: Academic/Nonprofit Terms; Industry Terms: Not Available to Industry
Depositor comments: this plasmid was constructed in the laboratory of an HHMI investigator
How to cite: FLAG-Venus-pLenti6 was a gift from William Kaelin (Addgene plasmid # 36948 ; http://n2t.net/addgene:36948 ; RRID:Addgene_36948)
