>Addgene plasmid #36948 | FLAG-Venus-pLenti6 | addgene partial sequence | sequence record 49353 | LNCX 5'-AGCTCGTTTAGTGAACCGTCAGATC-3'
TTTTGACCTCCATAGAAGACACCGACTCTAGCCACCATGGACTACAAAGACGATGACGATAAAGGGCCCT
CTAGAATGGTGAGCAAGGGCGAGGAGCTGTTCACCGGGGTGGTGCCCATCCTGGTCGAGCTGGACGGCGA
CGTAAACGGCCACAAGTTCAGCGTGTCCGGCGAGGGCGAGGGCGATGCCACCTACGGCAAGCTGACCCTG
AAGCTGATCTGCACCACCGGCAAGCTGCCCGTGCCCTGGCCCACCCTCGTGACCACCCTGGGCTACGGCC
TGCAGTGCTTCGCCCGCTACCCCGACCACATGAAGCAGCACGACTTCTTCAAGTCCGCCATGCCCGAAGG
CTACGTCCAGGAGCGCACCATCTTCTTCAAGGACGACGGCAACTACAAGACCCGCGCCGAGGTGAAGTTC
GAGGGCGACACCCTGGTGAACCGCATCGAGCTGAAGGGCATCGACTTCAAGGAGGACGGCAACATCCTGG
GGCACAAGCTGGAGTACAACTACAACAGCCACAACGTCTATATCACCGCCGACAAGCAGAAGAACGGCAT
CAAGGCCAACTTCAAGATCCGCCACAACATCGAGGACGGCGGCGTGCAGCTCGCCGACCACTACCAGCAG
AACACCCCCATCGGCGACGGCCCCGTGCTGCTGCCCGACAACCACTACCTGAGCTACCAGTCCGCCCTGA
GCAAAGACCCCAACGAGAAGCGCGATCACATGGTCCTGCTGGAGTTCGTGACCGCCGCCGGGATCACTCT
CGGCATGGACGAGCTGTACATAAGGATCCCGGTTAGTAATGAGTTTGGAATTAATTCTGTGGAATGTGTG
TCAGTTAGGGGTGTGGAAAGTTCCCCAGGCTTCCCCAGC
